>Addgene plasmid #103712 | LSB-hsa-miR-657 | depositor full sequence | sequence record 196472 | Full Sequence
AATTGAGGGGATAACGCAGGAAAGAACATGTGAGCAAAAGGCCAGCAAAAGGCCAGGAACCGTAAAAAGG
CCGCGTTGCTGGCGTTTTTCCATAGGCTCCGCCCCCCTGACGAGCATCACAAAAATCGACGCTCAAGTCA
GAGGTGGCGAAACCCGACAGGACTATAAAGATACCAGGCGTTTCCCCCTGGAAGCTCCCTCGTGCGCTCT
CCTGTTCCGACCCTGCCGCTTACCGGATACCTGTCCGCCTTTCTCCCTTCGGGAAGCGTGGCGCTTTCTC
ATAGCTCACGCTGTAGGTATCTCAGTTCGGTGTAGGTCGTTCGCTCCAAGCTGGGCTGTGTGCACGAACC
CCCCGTTCAGCCCGACCGCTGCGCCTTATCCGGTAACTATCGTCTTGAGTCCAACCCGGTAAGACACGAC
TTATCGCCACTGGCAGCAGCCACTGGTAACAGGATTAGCAGAGCGAGGTATGTAGGCGGTGCTACAGAGT
TCTTGAAGTGGTGGCCTAACTACGGCTACACTAGAAGAACAGTATTTGGTATCTGCGCTCTGCTGAAGCC
AGTTACCTTCGGAAAAAGAGTTGGTAGCTCTTGATCCGGCAAACAAACCACCGCTGGTAGCGGTGGTTTT
TTTGTTTGCAAGCAGCAGATTACGCGCAGAAAAAAAGGATCTCAAGAAGATCCTTTGATCTTTTCTACGG
GGTCTGACGCTCAGTGGAACGAAAACTCACGTTAAGGGATTTTGGTCATGAGATTATCAAAAAGGATCTT
CACCTAGATCCTTTTAAATTAAAAATGAAGTTTTAAATCAATCTAAAGTATATATGAGTAAACTTGGTCT
GACAGTTACCAATGCTTAATCAGTGAGGCACCTATCTCAGCGATCTGTCTATTTCGTTCATCCATAGTTG
CCTGACTCCCCGTCGTGTAGATAACTACGATACGGGAGGGCTTACCATCTGGCCCCAGTGCTGCAATGAT
ACCGCGAGAACCACGCTCACCGGCTCCAGATTTATCAGCAATAAACCAGCCAGCCGGAAGGGCCGAGCGC
AGAAGTGGTCCTGCAACTTTATCCGCCTCCATCCAGTCTATTAATTGTTGCCGGGAAGCTAGAGTAAGTA
GTTCGCCAGTTAATAGTTTGCGCAACGTTGTTGCCATTGCTACAGGCATCGTGGTGTCACGCTCGTCGTT
TGGTATGGCTTCATTCAGCTCCGGTTCCCAACGATCAAGGCGAGTTACATGATCCCCCATGTTGTGCAAA
AAAGCGGTTAGCTCCTTCGGTCCTCCGATCGTTGTCAGAAGTAAGTTGGCCGCAGTGTTATCACTCATGG
TTATGGCAGCACTGCATAATTCTCTTACTGTCATGCCATCCGTAAGATGCTTTTCTGTGACTGGTGAGTA
CTCAACCAAGTCATTCTGAGAATAGTGTATGCGGCGACCGAGTTGCTCTTGCCCGGCGTCAATACGGGAT
AATACCGCGCCACATAGCAGAACTTTAAAAGTGCTCATCATTGGAAAACGTTCTTCGGGGCGAAAACTCT
CAAGGATCTTACCGCTGTTGAGATCCAGTTCGATGTAACCCACTCGTGCACCCAACTGATCTTCAGCATC
TTTTACTTTCACCAGCGTTTCTGGGTGAGCAAAAACAGGAAGGCAAAATGCCGCAAAAAAGGGAATAAGG
GCGACACGGAAATGTTGAATACTCATACTCTTCCTTTTTCAATATTATTGAAGCATTTATCAGGGTTATT
GTCTCATGAGCGGATACATATTTGAATGTAGCTCCGAATTTCTCGAGGGCTTGTCGACGACGGCGGTCTC
CGTCGTCAGGATCATGAATTCGACCCGCCTGCCACCATGACCGAGTACAAGCCCACGGTGCGCCTCGCCA
CCCGCGACGACGTCCCCCGGGCCGTACGCACCCTCGCCGCCGCGTTCGCCGACTACCCCGCCACGCGCCA
CACCGTCGACCCGGACCGCCACATCGAGCGGGTCACCGAGCTGCAAGAACTCTTCCTCACGCGCGTCGGG
CTCGACATCGGCAAGGTGTGGGTCGCGGACGACGGCGCCGCGGTGGCGGTCTGGACCACGCCGGAGAGCG
TCGAAGCGGGGGCGGTGTTCGCCGAGATCGGCCCGCGCATGGCCGAGTTGAGCGGTTCCCGGCTGGCCGC
GCAGCAACAGATGGAAGGCCTCCTGGCGCCGCACCGGCCCAAGGAGCCCGCGTGGTTCCTGGCCACCGTC
GGCGTCTCGCCCGACCACCAGGGCAAGGGTCTGGGCAGCGCCGTCGTGCTCCCCGGAGTGGAGGCGGCCG
AGCGCGCCGGGGTGCCCGCCTTCCTGGAGACATCCGCGCCCCGCAACCTCCCCTTCTACGAGCGGCTCGG
CTTCACCGTCACCGCCGACGTCGAGGTGCCCGAAGGACCGCGCACCTGGTGCATGACCCGCAAGCCCGGT
GCCTGATACGCGTGAATTCACTCCTCAGGTGCAGGCTGCCTATCAGAAGGTGGTGGCTGGTGTGGCCAAT
GCCCTGGCTCACAAATACCACTGAGATCTTTTTCCCTCTGCCAAAAATTATGGGGACATCATGAAGCCCC
TTGAGCATCTGACTTCTGGCTAATAAAGGAAATTTATTTTCATTGCAATAGTGTGTTGGAATTTTTTGTG
TCTCTCACTCGGAAGGACATATGGGAGGGCAAATCATTTAAAACATCAGAATGAGTATTTGGTTTAGAGT
TTGGCAACATATGCCCATATGCTGGCTGCCATGAACAAAGGTTGGCTATAAAGAGGTCATCAGTATATGA
AACAGCCCCCTGCTGTCCATTCCTTATTCCATAGAAAAGCCTTGACTTGAGGTTAGATTTTTTTTATATT
TTGTTTTGTGTTATTTTTTTCTTTAACATCCCTAAAATTTTCCTTACATGTTTTACTAGCCAGATTTTTC
CTCCTCTCCTGACTACTCCCAGTCATAGCTGTCCCTCTTCTCTTATGGAGATCCCTCGACCTGCAGCCCA
AGCTTGAATTCTCTAGAATTACCCTGTTATCCCTATGCTTGGTTTACCGAGCTCTTATTGGTTTTCAAAC
TTCATTGACTGTGCCCAACGCGCCTGGGAGCTCACGGGGACAGCCCCCCCCCAAAGCCCCCAGGGATGTA
ATTACGTCCCTCCCCCGCTAGGGGGCAGCAGCGAGCCGCCCGGGGCTCCGCTCCGGTCCGGCGCTCCCCC
CGCATCCCCGAGCCGGCAGCGTGCGGGGACAGCCCGGGCACGGGGAAGGTGGCACGGGATCGCTTTCCTC
TGAACGCTTCTCGCTGCTCTTTGAGCCTGCAGACACCTGGGGGGATACGGGGAAAAAGCTAGGCTGAAAG
ACCGGTTCTTAGAATGACACGCGCCTGGGAGCTCACGGGGACAGCCCCCCCCCAAAGCCCCCAGGGATGT
AATTACGTCCCTCCCCCGCTAGGGGGCAGCAGCGAGCCGCCCGGGGCTCCGCTCCGGTCCGGCGCTCCCC
CCGCATCCCCGAGCCGGCAGCGTGCGGGGACAGCCCGGGCACGGGGAAGGTGGCACGGGATCGCTTTCCT
CTGAACGCTTCTCGCTGCTCTTTGAGCCTGCAGACACCTGGGGGGATACGGGGAAAAAGCTAACTTCTGA
GACGACAACTTTGTATAGAAAAGTTGGCTCCGAATTCGCCCTTGACAGCAGAGATCCAGTTTGGTTAATT
AATTGGCTCCGGTGCCCGTCAGTGGGCAGAGCGCACATCGCCCACAGTCCCCGAGAAGTTGTGGGGAGGG
GTCGGCAATTGAACCGGTGCCTAGAGAAGGTGGCGCGGGGTAAACTGGGAAAGTGATGTCGTGTACTGGC
TCCGCCTTTTTCCCGAGGGTGGGGGAGAACCGTATATAAGTGCAGTAGTCGCCGTGAACGTTCTTTTTCG
CAACGGGTTTGCCGCCAGAACACAGGTAAGTGCCGTGTGTGGTTCCCGCGGGCCTGGCCTCTTTACGGGT
TATGGCCCTTGCGTGCCTTGAATTACTTCCACCTGGCTGCAGTACGTGATTCTTGATCCCGAGCTTCGGG
TTGGAAGTGGGTGGGAGAGTTCGAGGCCTTGCGCTTAAGGAGCCCCTTCGCCTCGTGCTTGAGTTGAGGC
CTGGCCTGGGCGCTGGGGCCGCCGCGTGCGAATCTGGTGGCACCTTCGCGCCTGTCTCGCTGCTTTCGAT
AAGTCTCTAGCCATTTAAAATTTTTGATGACCTGCTGCGACGCTTTTTTTCTGGCAAGATAGTCTTGTAA
ATGCGGGCCAAGATCTGCACACTGGTATTTCGGTTTTTGGGGCCGCGGGCGGCGACGGGGCCCGTGCGTC
CCAGCGCACATGTTCGGCGAGGCGGGGCCTGCGAGCGCGGCCACCGAGAATCGGACGGGGGTAGTCTCAA
GCTGGCCGGCCTGCTCTGGTGCCTGGCCTCGCGCCGCCGTGTATCGCCCCGCCCTGGGCGGCAAGGCTGG
CCCGGTCGGCACCAGTTGCGTGAGCGGAAAGATGGCCGCTTCCCGGCCCTGCTGCAGGGAGCTCAAAATG
GAGGACGCGGCGCTCGGGAGAGCGGGCGGGTGAGTCACCCACACAAAGGAAAAGGGCCTTTCCGTCCTCA
GCCGTCGCTTCATGTGACTCCACGGAGTACCGGGCGCCGTCCAGGCACCTCGATTAGTTCTCGAGCTTTT
GGAGTACGTCGTCTTTAGGTTGGGGGGAGGGGTTTTATGCGATGGAGTTTCCCCACACTGAGTGGGTGGA
GACTGAAGTTAGGCCAGCTTGGCACTTGATGTAATTCTCCTTGGAATTTGCCCTTTTTGAGTTTGGATCT
TGGTTCATTCTCAAGCCTCAGACAGTGGTTCAAAGTTTTTTTCTTCCATTTCAGGTGTCGTGAGAAGGGC
GAATTCGACCCAAGTTTGTACAAAAAAGCAGGCTGGATCCAGGTGCCACCATGGTGAGCGAGCTGATTAA
GGAGAACATGCACATGAAGCTGTACATGGAGGGCACCGTGAACAACCACCACTTCAAGTGCACATCCGAG
GGCGAAGGCAAGCCCTACGAGGGCACCCAGACCATGAGAATCAAGGCGGTCGAGGGCGGCCCTCTCCCCT
TCGCCTTCGACATCCTGGCTACCAGCTTCATGTACGGCAGCAAAACCTTCATCAACCACACCCAGGGCAT
CCCCGACTTCTTTAAGCAGTCCTTCCCCGAGGGCTTCACATGGGAGAGAGTCACCACATACGAAGATGGG
GGCGTGCTGACCGCTACCCAGGACACCAGCCTCCAGGACGGCTGCCTCATCTACAACGTCAAGATCAGAG
GGGTGAACTTCCCATCCAACGGCCCTGTGATGCAGAAGAAAACACTCGGCTGGGAGGCCTCCACCGAGAC
ACTGTACCCCGCTGACGGCGGCCTGGAAGGCAGAGCCGACATGGCCCTGAAGCTCGTGGGCGGGGGCCAC
CTGATCTGCAACCTTAAGACCACATACAGATCCAAGAAACCCGCTAAGAACCTCAAGATGCCCGGCGTCT
ACTATGTGGACAGGAGACTGGAAAGAATCAAGGAGGCCGACAAAGAGACATACGTCGAGCAGCACGAGGT
GGCTGTGGCCAGATACTGCGACCTCCCTAGCAAACTGGGGCACAAACTTAATTGAGAATTCTACCACCCA
GCTTTCTTGTACAAAGTGGTACGTCTCAAGACCAGAGGTCTCTGCTTGCTGAAGGCCTAGAGAGGGTGAG
AACCTGCCCCTAGAGAGGGTGAGAACCTGCCCCTAGAGAGGGTGAGAACCTGCCCCTAGAGAGGGTGAGA
ACCTGCCCAACCAGAAGAGACCTGTGCTTCACTCCTCAGGTGCAGGCTGCCTATCAGAAGGTGGTGGCTG
GTGTGGCCAATGCCCTGGCTCACAAATACCACTGAGATCTTTTTCCCTCTGCCAAAAATTATGGGGACAT
CATGAAGCCCCTTGAGCATCTGACTTCTGGCTAATAAAGGAAATTTATTTTCATTGCAATAGTGTGTTGG
AATTTTTTGTGTCTCTCACTCGGAAGGACATATGGGAGGGCAAATCATTTAAAACATCAGAATGAGTATT
TGGTTTAGAGTTTGGCAACATATGCCCATATGCTGGCTGCCATGAACAAAGGTTGGCTATAAAGAGGTCA
TCAGTATATGAAACAGCCCCCTGCTGTCCATTCCTTATTCCATAGAAAAGCCTTGACTTGAGGTTAGATT
TTTTTTATATTTTGTTTTGTGTTATTTTTTTCTTTAACATCCCTAAAATTTTCCTTACATGTTTTACTAG
CCAGATTTTTCCTCCTCTCCTGACTACTCCCAGTCATAGCTGTCCCTCTTCTCTTATGGAGATCCCGAGC
GGTGCGTTTTTATGCTTGTAGTATTGTATAATGTTTTTAAGATCCAAGCTTCTGACCTCTTCTCTTCCTC
CCACAGGGCCTCGAGACAATTGCATCGATGGTACCAGTGAAAGTCTGCAATGAATTCGAGTTGGCGCGCC
TGTCATTCTAAATCTCTCTTTCAGCCTAAAGCTTTTTCCCCGTATCCCCCCAGGTGTCTGCAGGCTCAAA
GAGCAGCGAGAAGCGTTCAGAGGAAAGCGATCCCGTGCCACCTTCCCCGTGCCCGGGCTGTCCCCGCACG
CTGCCGGCTCGGGGATGCGGGGGGAGCGCCGGACCGGAGCGGAGCCCCGGGCGGCTCGCTGCTGCCCCCT
AGCGGGGGAGGGACGTAATTACATCCCTGGGGGCTTTGGGAGGGGGCTGTCCCCGTGAGCTCCCAGGCGC
GCCTGTCATTCTAAATCTCTCTTTCAGCCTAAAGCTTTTTCCCCGTATCCCCCCAGGTGTCTGCAGGCTC
AAAGAGCAGCGAGAAGCGTTCAGAGGAAAGCGATCCCGTGCCACCTTCCCCGTGCCCGGGCTGTCCCCGC
ACGCTGCCGGCTCGGGGATGCGGGGGGAGCGCCGGACCGGAGCGGAGCCCCGGGCGGCTCGCTGCTGCCC
CCTAGCGGGGGAGGGACGTAATTACATCCCTGGGGGCTTTGGGGGGGGGCTGTCCCCGTGAGCTCCCAGG
CGCGCCAACTCGGTACCGTATCGATGTCGACGTTAACGCTAGTGATATCAACTTTGTATAGAAAAGTTGG
CTCCGAATTCGCCCTTGACAGCAGAGATCCAGTTTGGTTAATTAATTGGCTCCGGTGCCCGTCAGTGGGC
AGAGCGCACATCGCCCACAGTCCCCGAGAAGTTGTGGGGAGGGGTCGGCAATTGAACCGGTGCCTAGAGA
AGGTGGCGCGGGGTAAACTGGGAAAGTGATGTCGTGTACTGGCTCCGCCTTTTTCCCGAGGGTGGGGGAG
AACCGTATATAAGTGCAGTAGTCGCCGTGAACGTTCTTTTTCGCAACGGGTTTGCCGCCAGAACACAGGT
AAGTGCCGTGTGTGGTTCCCGCGGGCCTGGCCTCTTTACGGGTTATGGCCCTTGCGTGCCTTGAATTACT
TCCACCTGGCTGCAGTACGTGATTCTTGATCCCGAGCTTCGGGTTGGAAGTGGGTGGGAGAGTTCGAGGC
CTTGCGCTTAAGGAGCCCCTTCGCCTCGTGCTTGAGTTGAGGCCTGGCCTGGGCGCTGGGGCCGCCGCGT
GCGAATCTGGTGGCACCTTCGCGCCTGTCTCGCTGCTTTCGATAAGTCTCTAGCCATTTAAAATTTTTGA
TGACCTGCTGCGACGCTTTTTTTCTGGCAAGATAGTCTTGTAAATGCGGGCCAAGATCTGCACACTGGTA
TTTCGGTTTTTGGGGCCGCGGGCGGCGACGGGGCCCGTGCGTCCCAGCGCACATGTTCGGCGAGGCGGGG
CCTGCGAGCGCGGCCACCGAGAATCGGACGGGGGTAGTCTCAAGCTGGCCGGCCTGCTCTGGTGCCTGGC
CTCGCGCCGCCGTGTATCGCCCCGCCCTGGGCGGCAAGGCTGGCCCGGTCGGCACCAGTTGCGTGAGCGG
AAAGATGGCCGCTTCCCGGCCCTGCTGCAGGGAGCTCAAAATGGAGGACGCGGCGCTCGGGAGAGCGGGC
GGGTGAGTCACCCACACAAAGGAAAAGGGCCTTTCCGTCCTCAGCCGTCGCTTCATGTGACTCCACGGAG
TACCGGGCGCCGTCCAGGCACCTCGATTAGTTCTCGAGCTTTTGGAGTACGTCGTCTTTAGGTTGGGGGG
AGGGGTTTTATGCGATGGAGTTTCCCCACACTGAGTGGGTGGAGACTGAAGTTAGGCCAGCTTGGCACTT
GATGTAATTCTCCTTGGAATTTGCCCTTTTTGAGTTTGGATCTTGGTTCATTCTCAAGCCTCAGACAGTG
GTTCAAAGTTTTTTTCTTCCATTTCAGGTGTCGTGAGAAGGGCGAATTCGACCCAAGTTTGTACAAAAAA
GCAGGCTCGCCACCATGGTGAGCAAGGGCGAGGAGCTGTTCACCGGGGTGGTGCCCATCCTGGTCGAGCT
GGACGGCGACGTAAACGGCCACAAGTTCAGCGTGAGGGGCGAGGGCGAGGGCGATGCCACCAACGGCAAG
CTGACCCTGAAGTTCATCTGCACCACCGGCAAGCTGCCCGTGCCCTGGCCCACCCTCGTGACCACCCTGA
GCCACGGCGTGCAGTGCTTCGCCCGCTACCCCGACCACATGAAGCAGCACGACTTCTTCAAGTCCGCCAT
GCCCGAAGGCTACGTCCAGGAGCGCACCATCTTCTTCAAGGACGACGGCACCTACAAGACCCGCGCCGAG
GTGAAGTTCGAGGGCGACACCCTAGTGAACCGCATCGAGCTGAAGGGCGTCGACTTCAAGGAGGACGGCA
ACATCCTGGGGCACAAGCTGGAGTACAACTTCAACAGCCACAACATCTATATCATGGCCGTCAAGCAGAA
GAACGGCATCAAGGTGAACTTCAAGATCCGCCACAACGTGGAGGACGGCAGCGTGCAGCTCGCCGACCAC
TACCAGCAGAACACCCCCATCGGCGACGGCCCCGTGCTGCTGCCCGACAGCCACTACCTGAGCACCCAGT
CCGTGCTGAGCAAAGACCCCAACGAGAAGCGCGATCACATGGTCCTGCTGGAGTTCCGCACCGCCGCCGG
GATCACTCTCGGCATGGACGAGCTGTACAAGTAATACCACCCAGCTTTCTTGTACAAAGTGGTACGCGTG
AATTCACTCCTCAGGTGCAGGCTGCCTATCAGAAGGTGGTGGCTGGTGTGGCCAATGCCCTGGCTCACAA
ATACCACTGAGATCTTTTTCCCTCTGCCAAAAATTATGGGGACATCATGAAGCCCCTTGAGCATCTGACT
TCTGGCTAATAAAGGAAATTTATTTTCATTGCAATAGTGTGTTGGAATTTTTTGTGTCTCTCACTCGGAA
GGACATATGGGAGGGCAAATCATTTAAAACATCAGAATGAGTATTTGGTTTAGAGTTTGGCAACATATGC
CCATATGCTGGCTGCCATGAACAAAGGTTGGCTATAAAGAGGTCATCAGTATATGAAACAGCCCCCTGCT
GTCCATTCCTTATTCCATAGAAAAGCCTTGACTTGAGGTTAGATTTTTTTTATATTTTGTTTTGTGTTAT
TTTTTTCTTTAACATCCCTAAAATTTTCCTTACATGTTTTACTAGCCAGATTTTTCCTCCTCTCCTGACT
ACTCCCAGTCATAGCTGTCCCTCTTCTCTTATGGAGATCCCTCGACCTGCAGCCCAAGCTTGGCGTAATC
ATGGTCATAGCTGTTTCCTGTGTGAAATTGTTATCCGCTCACAATTCCACACAACATACGAGCCGGAAGC
ATAAAGTGTAAAGCCTGGGGTGCCTAATGAGTGAGCTAACTCACATTAATTGCGTTGCGCTCACTGCCCG
CTTTCCAGTCGGGAAACCTGTCGTGCCAGCGGATCGACAGTACTAAGCTTGGTCTAATACCCAATCTCTC
GTCTTATCCAGATGTTTTATACGCCTCTGGCCCGTGTCTCAAAATCTCTGATGTTACATTGCACAAGATA
AAATAATATCATCATGAACAATAAAACTGTCTGCTTACATAAACAGTAATACAAGGGGTGTTATGAGCCA
TATTCAACGGGAAACGTCGAGGCCGCGATTAAATTCCAACATGGATGCTGATTTATATGGGTATAAATGG
GCTCGCGATAATGTCGGGCAATCAGGTGCGACAATCTATCGCTTGTATGGGAAGCCCGATGCGCCAGAGT
TGTTTCTGAAACATGGCAAAGGTAGCGTTGCCAATGATGTTACAGATGAGATGGTCAGACTAAACTGGCT
GACGGAATTTATGCCTCTTCCGACCATCAAGCATTTTATCCGTACTCCTGATGATGCATGGTTACTCACC
ACTGCGATCCCCGGAAAAACAGCATTCCAGGTATTAGAAGAATATCCTGATTCAGGTGAAAATATTGTTG
ATGCGCTGGCAGTGTTCCTGCGCCGGTTGCATTCGATTCCTGTTTGTAATTGTCCTTTTAACAGCGATCG
CGTATTTCGTCTCGCTCAGGCGCAATCACGAATGAATAACGGTTTGGTTGATGCGAGTGATTTTGATGAC
GAGCGTAATGGCTGGCCTGTTGAACAAGTCTGGAAAGAAATGCATAAACTTTTGCCATTCTCACCGGATT
CAGTCGTCACTCATGGTGATTTCTCACTTGATAACCTTATTTTTGACGAGGGGAAATTAATAGGTTGTAT
TGATGTTGGACGAGTCGGAATCGCAGACCGATACCAGGATCTTGCCATCCTATGGAACTGCCTCGGTGAG
TTTTCTCCTTCATTACAGAAACGGCTTTTTCAAAAATATGGTATTGATAATCCTGATATGAATAAATTGC
AGTTTCATTTGATGCTCGATGAGTTTTTCTAATCAGAATTGGTTAATTGGTTGTAACACTGGCAGAGCAT
TACGCTGACTTGACGGGACGGCGCAAGCTCATGACCAAAATCCCTTAACGTGAGTTACGCGTCGTTCCAC
TGAGCGTCAGAGGTATCACTAGTATTACAGAGGTAAGTTATAACAGTCGCCTAACCC
Features (pLannotate 1.2.2; 28 found; start..end, strand, type, name):
     87..675     -  rep_origin     ori: high-copy-number ColE1/pMB1/pBR322/pUC origin of replication
    846..1706    -  CDS            AmpR: β-lactamase; bla; confers resistance to ampicillin, carbenicillin, and related antibiotics
   1707..1778    -  promoter       AmpR promoter: bla
   1857..2456    +  CDS            PuroR: puromycin N-acetyltransferase; pac from Streptomyces alboniger; confers resistance to puromycin
   2461..2541    +  CDS            HBB (fragment): HBB_PONPY - Experimental evidence at transcript level: Swiss-Prot protein existence level 2. Involved in oxygen transport from the lung to the various peripheral tissues. From Pongo pygmaeus (Bornean orangutan).
   2612..2667    +  polyA_signal   β-globin poly(A) signal: rabbit β-globin polyadenylation signal (Gil and Proudfoot, 1987)
   3646..3666    +  protein_bind   attB4: mutant version of attB; core recombination site for the Gateway® BP reaction BP Clonase™
   3734..3945    +  promoter       EF-1α core promoter: core promoter for human elongation factor EF-1α
   3946..4884    +  intron         EF-1α intron A: intron upstream of the start codon of human EF-1α
   4911..4931    +  protein_bind   attB1: mutant version of attB; core recombination site for the Gateway® BP reaction BP Clonase™
   4951..5646    +  CDS            mKate2: mKate2 is a basic (constitutively fluorescent) red fluorescent protein published in 2009, derived from Entacmaea quadricolor. It is reported to be a rapidly-maturing monomer with moderate acid sensitivity.
   5666..5690    -  protein_bind   attB2: mutant version of attB; recombination site for the Gateway® BP reaction BP Clonase™
   5838..5912    +  CDS            HBB (fragment): HBB_PONPY - Experimental evidence at transcript level: Swiss-Prot protein existence level 2. Involved in oxygen transport from the lung to the various peripheral tissues. From Pongo pygmaeus (Bornean orangutan).
   5983..6038    +  polyA_signal   β-globin poly(A) signal: rabbit β-globin polyadenylation signal (Gil and Proudfoot, 1987)
   6422..6447    +  misc_feature   SA: splice acceptor site
   7119..7139    +  protein_bind   attB4: mutant version of attB; core recombination site for the Gateway® BP reaction BP Clonase™
   7207..7418    +  promoter       EF-1α core promoter: core promoter for human elongation factor EF-1α
   7419..8357    +  intron         EF-1α intron A: intron upstream of the start codon of human EF-1α
   8384..8404    +  protein_bind   attB1: mutant version of attB; core recombination site for the Gateway® BP reaction BP Clonase™
   8415..9131    +  CDS            EBFP2: EBFP2 is a basic (constitutively fluorescent) blue fluorescent protein published in 2007, derived from Aequorea victoria. It is reported to be a rapidly-maturing monomer with moderate acid sensitivity.
   9139..9163    -  protein_bind   attB2: mutant version of attB; recombination site for the Gateway® BP reaction BP Clonase™
   9167..9247    +  CDS            HBB (fragment): HBB_PONPY - Experimental evidence at transcript level: Swiss-Prot protein existence level 2. Involved in oxygen transport from the lung to the various peripheral tissues. From Pongo pygmaeus (Bornean orangutan).
   9318..9373    +  polyA_signal   β-globin poly(A) signal: rabbit β-globin polyadenylation signal (Gil and Proudfoot, 1987)
   9756..9778    -  protein_bind   lac operator (fragment): The lac repressor binds to the lac operator to inhibit transcription in E. coli. This inhibition can be relieved by adding lactose or isopropyl-β-D-thiogalactopyranoside (IPTG). lac repressor encoded by lacI
   9782..9812    -  promoter       lac promoter: promoter for the E. coli lac operon
   9827..9848    -  protein_bind   CAP binding site: CAP binding activates transcription in the presence of cAMP. E. coli catabolite activator protein
   9861..9900    -  CDS            lacI (fragment): lac repressor; lacI; The lac repressor binds to the lac operator to inhibit transcription in E. coli. This inhibition can be relieved by adding lactose or isopropyl-β-D-thiogalactopyranoside (IPTG).
  10073..10882   +  CDS            KanR: aminoglycoside phosphotransferase; aph(3')-Ia; confers resistance to kanamycin in bacteria or G418 (Geneticin®) in eukaryotes
