[The description below was written by a language model from this plasmid's Addgene catalogue record and pLannotate feature annotations shown in this document.]
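Description:
LSB-hsa-miR-657 is a mammalian expression plasmid from a synthetic-biology collection of fluorescent microRNA sensors, built on the Low Sensor Backbone (LSB). It is an 11,047 nt high-copy plasmid with a ColE1/pUC-type origin. It carries both a β-lactamase gene (ampicillin resistance) and an aph(3')-Ia gene (kanamycin resistance), matching the dual bacterial selection listed in the catalogue. A puromycin N-acetyltransferase coding sequence followed by a rabbit β-globin poly(A) signal is also present for selecting mammalian cells. The feature table annotates no mammalian promoter directly upstream of it.

The payload is two parallel transcription units of the same design. Each has the human EF-1α core promoter with intron A, a fluorescent protein coding sequence, and a rabbit β-globin poly(A) region. Gateway attB4, attB1 and attB2 sites flank the promoter and coding sequence, left over from modular assembly. One unit encodes the red protein mKate2 and, according to the catalogue, carries the hsa-miR-657 target in its 3' UTR. This target is not annotated in the feature table but presumably lies in the unannotated stretch between the mKate2 cassette's attB2 site and its β-globin sequence. The other unit encodes the blue protein EBFP2 without a target and serves as an internal reference for plasmid dose and expression. In cells where miR-657 is active, mKate2 output falls relative to EBFP2, so the red-to-blue ratio gives a readout of miRNA activity.

The depositors warn that the repeated poly(A) elements make the plasmid inherently unstable. They also report small discrepancies between the deposited sequence and the physical plasmid, including 10 bp insertions on each side of the puromycin coding region that do not impair selection.
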