Addgene plasmid #103712: LSB-hsa-miR-657
Purpose: Used to sense miRNA activity using fluorescence based tools. hsa-miR-657 target in 3' UTR of of mKate. miRNA activity can be measured by the repression of mKate2 relative to EBFP2 fluorescent proteins . Plasmid is inherently unstable; please see Depositor Comments
Depositing lab: Ron Weiss. Depositing organization: Massachusetts Institute of Technology. Publication: A mixed antagonistic/synergistic miRNA repression model enables accurate predictions of multi-input miRNA sensor activity. Gam JJ, Babb J, Weiss R. Nat Commun. 2018 Jun 22;9(1):2430. doi: 10.1038/s41467-018-04575-0. PubMed 29934631.
Backbone
  Vector backbone: Low Sensor Backbone (LSB)
  Vector type: Mammalian Expression, Synthetic Biology
Growth in bacteria
  Bacterial resistance: Ampicillin and Kanamycin, 100 & 50 μg/mL
  Growth temperature: 30°C
  Growth strain: NEB Stable
  Copy number: High Copy
Gene/Insert
  Gene/Insert name: hsa-miR-657 target
  Species: H. sapiens (human)
  Entrez Gene: MIR657 (a.k.a. MIRN657, hsa-mir-657)
  Promoter: EF-1a
  Cloning method: Gibson Cloning
Terms and licenses: Academic/Nonprofit Terms; Industry Terms: Not Available to Industry
Depositor comments: Please note that this plasmid is inherently unstable due to a repeating poly A element. We recommend performing a diagnostic digest on multiple colonies upon receipt. The depositors would like to note the presence of several discrepancies between the depositor sequence and physical plasmid sequence. In particular, the sequences upstream and downstream of the puromycin coding region have 10 bp insertions which do not affect the ability to perform puromycin selection. The sequences for those regions within the physical plasmids are as follows: Upstream of Puro: GAATTCGACCGCCTGTCTCAAGGTGCCACC; Downstream of Puro: GCTTTGAGACTACGCGTGAATTCACTCCTC. Please contact if you are interested in this plasmid prior to placing an order.
How to cite: LSB-hsa-miR-657 was a gift from Ron Weiss (Addgene plasmid # 103712 ; http://n2t.net/addgene:103712 ; RRID:Addgene_103712)
