>Addgene plasmid #103712 | LSB-hsa-miR-657 | depositor partial sequence | sequence record 196473 | hsa-miR-657 target
CCTAGAGAGGGTGAGAACCTGCC
